>Addgene plasmid #117100 | SLAC1-FL | addgene full sequence | sequence record 225011 | Addgene NGS Result
GATCTAACATCCAAAGACGAAAGGTTGAATGAAACCTTTTTGCCATCCGACATCCACAGGTCCATTCTCA
CACATAAGTGCCAAACGCAACAGGAGGGGATACACTAGCAGCAGACCGTTGCAAACGCAGGACCTCCACT
CCTCTTCTCCTCAACACCCACTTTTGCCATCGAAAAACCAGCCCAGTTATTGGGCTTGATTGGAGCTCGC
TCATTCCAATTCCTTCTATTAGGCTACTAACACCATGACTTTATTAGCCTGTCTATCCTGGCCCCCCTGG
CGAGGTTCATGTTTGTTTATTTCCGAATGCAACAAGCTCCGCATTACACCCGAACATCACTCCAGATGAG
GGCTTTCTGAGTGTGGGGTCAAATAGTTTCATGTTCCCCAAATGGCCCAAAACTGACAGTTTAAACGCTG
TCTTGGAACCTAATATGACAAAAGCGTGATCTCATCCAAGATGAACTAAGTTTGGTTCGTTGAAATGCTA
ACGGCCAGTTGGTCAAAAAGAAACTTCCAAAAGTCGGCATACCGTTTGTCTTGTTTGGTATTGATTGACG
AATGCTCAAAAATAATCTCATTAATGCTTAGCGCAGTCTCTCTATCGCTTCTGAACCCCGGTGCACCTGT
GCCGAAACGCAAATGGGGAAACACCCGCTTTTTGGATGATTATGCATTGTCTCCACATTGTATGCTTCCA
AGATTCTGGTGGGAATACTGCTGATAGCCTAACGTTCATGATCAAAATTTAACTGTTCTAACCCCTACTT
GACAGCAATATATAAACAGAAGGAAGCTGCCCTGTCTTAAACCTTTTTTTTTATCATCATTATTAGCTTA
CTTTCATAATTGCGACTGGTTCCAATTGACAAGCTTTTGATTTTAACGACTTTTAACGACAACTTGAGAA
GATCAAAAAACAACTAATTATTCGAAATGGAGAGGAAACAGTCAAATGCTCATTCCACTTTCGCCGACAT
CAATGAAGTTGAAGATGAAGCAGAGCAAGAACTGCAACAGCAAGAGAACAACAACAACAAGAGATTCTCT
GGAAACAGAGGACCAAACCGAGGGAAACAAAGACCATTCAGAGGTTTTAGCAGACAGGTTTCGCTAGAGA
CAGGTTTCTCAGTGCTCAACAGAGAATCTAGAGAAAGAGATGACAAAAAGAGTTTACCGAGGAGTGGTCG
TAGCTTTGGCGGGTTTGAATCAGGTGGAATCATCAACGGTGGAGATGGTCGGAAAACAGATTTTAGTATG
TTTAGGACTAAATCAACGCTCAGCAAACAAAAGTCTTTATTGCCTTCTATAATAAGGGAGAGAGACATTG
AGAATTCTTTAAGAACTGAAGATGGTGAGACCAAAGATGATTCTATAAATGAAAATGTTTCTGCAGGAAG
ATACTTTGCTGCTCTTAGAGGACCTGAATTGGATGAAGTCAAGGACAATGAAGATATTCTGCTTCCAAAA
GAGGAGCAATGGCCGTTTCTCCTAAGGTTCCCAATTGGATGCTTCGGTATCTGTTTGGGACTTAGCAGTC
AAGCTGTCTTGTGGCTTGCCCTAGCGAAAAGTCCTGCAACAAACTTTTTACACATCACACCATTGATTAA
CTTAGTTGTATGGCTATTTTCACTGGTAGTTTTAGTCTCTGTGTCCTTCACTTACATACTCAAATGCATC
TTCTACTTTGAAGCTGTCAAAAGAGAGTATTTTCATCCTGTTCGAGTCAACTTCTTCTTCGCTCCTTGGG
TGGTTTGCATGTTCCTAGCCATTAGCGTACCTCCCATGTTCTCACCAAACCGAAAATACCTCCATCCCGC
CATTTGGTGTGTTTTCATGGGTCCTTATTTCTTCCTCGAGCTAAAGATCTACGGGCAATGGCTTTCGGGA
GGGAAGAGGCGACTATGCAAAGTCGCAAACCCATCTTCTCATCTTTCTGTTGTAGGGAATTTCGTCGGGG
CCATCTTAGCTTCAAAAGTTGGATGGGATGAAGTAGCTAAGTTTCTATGGGCAGTAGGTTTTGCACATTA
CTTGGTTGTGTTTGTAACACTTTATCAGAGACTTCCCACCAGTGAAGCTCTTCCTAAAGAGCTTCATCCT
GTTTACTCTATGTTCATTGCTGCCCCATCAGCAGCAAGTATTGCTTGGAACACGATATATGGCCAATTCG
ACGGATGTTCAAGAACTTGCTTCTTCATTGCACTCTTCCTATACATATCCCTAGTTGCTCGGATCAATTT
CTTCACTGGATTTAAGTTCTCAGTGGCGTGGTGGTCATATACTTTTCCTATGACAACAGCATCCGTAGCA
ACAATAAAGTATGCAGAGGCAGTACCTGGTTACCCGAGCCGGGCTCTAGCACTCACTCTTTCCTTCATTT
CCACAGCGATGGTCTGCGTTTTGTTTGTCTCCACGCTTCTCCACGCCTTTGTCTGGCAAACGTTGTTCCC
AAACGATCTTGCAATTGCCATTACAAAGAGGAAACTTACCAGGGAGAAGAAGCCTTTTAAAAGAGCTTAT
GACTTGAAGCGCTGGACCAAGCAGGCTCTGGCGAAGAAAATATCTGCAGAAAAAGATTTTGAAGCAGAGG
AAGAGTCGCATCACGTCGAGGGTTCGGAGAACCTGTACTTCCAATCTGGTTCGATGGTGAGCAAGGGCGA
GGAGCTGTTCACCGGGGTGGTGCCCATCCTGGTCGAGCTGGACGGCGACGTAAACGGCCACAAGTTCAGC
GTGTCCGGCGAGGGCGAGGGCGATGCCACCTACGGCAAGCTGACCCTGAAGTTCATCTGCACCACCGGCA
AGCTGCCCGTGCCCTGGCCCACCCTCGTGACCACCCTGACCTACGGCGTGCAGTGCTTCAGCCGCTACCC
CGACCACATGAAGCAGCACGACTTCTTCAAGTCCGCCATGCCCGAAGGCTACGTCCAGGAGCGCACCATC
TTCTTCAAGGACGACGGCAACTACAAGACCCGCGCCGAGGTGAAGTTCGAGGGCGACACCCTGGTGAACC
GCATCGAGCTGAAGGGCATCGACTTCAAGGAGGACGGCAACATCCTGGGGCACAAGCTGGAGTACAACTA
CAACAGCCACAACGTCTATATCATGGCCGACAAGCAGAAGAACGGCATCAAGGTGAACTTCAAGATCCGC
CACAACATCGAGGACGGCAGCGTGCAGCTCGCCGACCACTACCAGCAGAACACCCCCATCGGCGACGGCC
CCGTGCTGCTGCCCGACAACCACTACCTGAGCACCCAGTCCGCCCTGAGCAAAGACCCCAACGAGAAGCG
CGATCACATGGTCCTGCTGGAGTTCGTGACCGCCGCCGGGATCACTCTCGGCATGGACGAGCTGTACAAG
TCGTCGCATCATCATCATCATCATCATCATTAAGTCGACCATCATCATCATCATCATTGAGTTTGTAGCC
TTAGACATGACTGTTCCTCAGTTCAAGTTGGGCACTTACGAGAAGACCGGTCTTGCTAGATTCTAATCAA
GAGGATGTCAGAATGCCATTTGCCTGAGAGATGCAGGCTTCATTTTTGATACTTTTTTATTTGTAACCTA
TATAGTATAGGATTTTTTTTGTCATTTTGTTTCTTCTCGTACGAGCTTGCTCCTGATCAGCCTATCTCGC
AGCTGATGAATATCTTGTGGTAGGGGTTTGGGAAAATCATTCGAGTTTGATGTTTTTCTTGGTATTTCCC
ACTCCTCTTCAGAGTACAGAAGATTAAGTGAGACCTTCGTTTGTGCGGATCCCCCACACACCATAGCTTC
AAAATGTTTCTACTCCTTTTTTACTCTTCCAGATTTTCTCGGACTCCGCGCATCGCCGTACCACTTCAAA
ACACCCAAGCACAGCATACTAAATTTCCCCTCTTTCTTCCTCTAGGGTGTCGTTAATTACCCGTACTAAA
GGTTTGGAAAAGAAAAAAGAGACCGCCTCGTTTCTTTTTCTTCGTCGAAAAAGGCAATAAAAATTTTTAT
CACGTTTCTTTTTCTTGAAAATTTTTTTTTTTGATTTTTTTCTCTTTCGATGACCTCCCATTGATATTTA
AGTTAATAAACGGTCTTCAATTTCTCAAGTTTCAGTTTCATTTTTCTTGTTCTATTACAACTTTTTTTAC
TTCTTGCTCATTAGAAAGAAAGCATAGCAATCTAATCTAAGGGCGGTGTTGACAATTAATCATCGGCATA
GTATATCGGCATAGTATAATACGACAAGGTGAGGAACTAAACCATGGCCAAGTTGACCAGTGCCGTTCCG
GTGCTCACCGCGCGCGACGTCGCCGGAGCGGTCGAGTTCTGGACCGACCGGCTCGGGTTCTCCCGGGACT
TCGTGGAGGACGACTTCGCCGGTGTGGTCCGGGACGACGTGACCCTGTTCATCAGCGCGGTCCAGGACCA
GGTGGTGCCGGACAACACCCTGGCCTGGGTGTGGGTGCGCGGCCTGGACGAGCTGTACGCCGAGTGGTCG
GAGGTCGTGTCCACGAACTTCCGGGACGCCTCCGGGCCGGCCATGACCGAGATCGGCGAGCAGCCGTGGG
GGCGGGAGTTCGCCCTGCGCGACCCGGCCGGCAACTGCGTGCACTTCGTGGCCGAGGAGCAGGACTGACA
CGTCCGACGCGGCCCGACGGGTCCGAGGCCTCGGAGATCCGTCCCCCTTTTCCTTTGTCGATATCATGTA
ATTAGTTATGTCACGCTTACATTCACGCCCTCCCCCCACATCCGCTCTAACCGAAAAGGAAGGAGTTAGA
CAACCTGAAGTCTAGGTCCCTATTTATTTTTTTATAGTTATGTTAGTATTAAGAACGTTATTTATATTTC
AAATTTTTCTTTTTTTTCTGTACAGACGCGTGTACGCATGTAACATTATACTGAAAACCTTGCTTGAGAA
GGTTTTGGGACGCTCGAAGGCTTTAATTTGCAAGCTGGAGACCAACATGTGAGCAAAAGGCCAGCAAAAG
GCCAGGAACCGTAAAAAGGCCGCGTTGCTGGCGTTTTTCCATAGGCTCCGCCCCCCTGACGAGCATCACA
AAAATCGACGCTCAAGTCAGAGGTGGCGAAACCCGACAGGACTATAAAGATACCAGGCGTTTCCCCCTGG
AAGCTCCCTCGTGCGCTCTCCTGTTCCGACCCTGCCGCTTACCGGATACCTGTCCGCCTTTCTCCCTTCG
GGAAGCGTGGCGCTTTCTCATAGCTCACGCTGTAGGTATCTCAGTTCGGTGTAGGTCGTTCGCTCCAAGC
TGGGCTGTGTGCACGAACCCCCCGTTCAGCCCGACCGCTGCGCCTTATCCGGTAACTATCGTCTTGAGTC
CAACCCGGTAAGACACGACTTATCGCCACTGGCAGCAGCCACTGGTAACAGGATTAGCAGAGCGAGGTAT
GTAGGCGGTGCTACAGAGTTCTTGAAGTGGTGGCCTAACTACGGCTACACTAGAAGAACAGTATTTGGTA
TCTGCGCTCTGCTGAAGCCAGTTACCTTCGGAAAAAGAGTTGGTAGCTCTTGATCCGGCAAACAAACCAC
CGCTGGTAGCGGTGGTTTTTTTGTTTGCAAGCAGCAGATTACGCGCAGAAAAAAAGGATCTCAAGAAGAT
CCTTTGATCTTTTCTACGGGGTCTGACGCTCAGTGGAACGAAAACTCACGTTAAGGGATTTTGGTCATGA
GATCA
Features (pLannotate 1.2.2; 12 found; start..end, strand, type, name):
      1..937     +  promoter       AOX1 promoter: Pichia pastoris AOX1; inducible promoter, regulated by methanol
    937..2604    +  CDS            SLAC1: SLAC1_ARATH - Also known as CDI3 From Arabidopsis thaliana (Mouse-ear cress).
   2644..3360    +  CDS            EGFP: EGFP is a basic (constitutively fluorescent) green fluorescent protein published in 1996, derived from Aequorea victoria. It is reported to be a rapidly-maturing weak dimer with moderate acid sensitivity.
   3366..3384    +  CDS            capTEV™ (fragment): composite tag for in vivo biotinylation, TEV protease cleavage, and 6xHis tagging
   3400..3417    +  CDS            capTEV™ (fragment): composite tag for in vivo biotinylation, TEV protease cleavage, and 6xHis tagging
   3428..3493    +  CDS            AOX1 (fragment): ALOX1_KOMPC - Experimental evidence at protein level: Swiss-Prot protein existence level 1. Major isoform of alcohol oxidase, which catalyzes the oxidation of methanol to formaldehyde and hydrogen peroxide, the first step in the methanol utilization pathway of methylotrophic yeasts. From Komagataella phaffii (strain ATCC 76273 / CBS 7435 / CECT 11047 / NRRL Y-11430 / Wegner 21-1) (Yeast) (Pichia pastoris).
   3497..3743    +  terminator     AOX1 terminator: Pichia pastoris AOX1; transcription terminator for AOX1
   3764..4171    +  promoter       TEF1 promoter: S. cerevisiae TEF1; promoter for EF-1α
   4178..4225    +  promoter       EM7 promoter: synthetic bacterial promoter&nbsp
   4244..4618    +  CDS            BleoR: antibiotic-binding protein; Sh ble from Streptoalloteichus hindustanus; confers resistance to bleomycin, phleomycin, and Zeocin™
   4684..4931    +  terminator     CYC1 terminator: S. cerevisiae CYC1; transcription terminator for CYC1
   5006..5594    -  rep_origin     ori: high-copy-number ColE1/pMB1/pBR322/pUC origin of replication
