[The description below was written by a language model from this plasmid's Addgene catalogue record and pLannotate feature annotations shown in this document.]
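Description:
SLAC1-FL is a yeast expression plasmid built on the pPICZc backbone for methanol-inducible production of the full-length Arabidopsis thaliana guard cell S-type anion channel SLAC1 in Pichia pastoris (Komagataella phaffii). The sequenced construct is about 5.7 kb. It replicates in E. coli from a high-copy ColE1/pUC-type origin and carries no yeast replication origin, consistent with the pPICZ family of vectors, which are normally maintained in Pichia by integration into the genome through their AOX1 homology. A single Sh ble (BleoR) gene provides Zeocin selection in both hosts. It is preceded by the S. cerevisiae TEF1 promoter for expression in yeast and the synthetic EM7 promoter for expression in bacteria, and it is followed by the CYC1 terminator.

The expression cassette runs from the AOX1 promoter, which is strongly induced by methanol, to the AOX1 transcription terminator. Immediately downstream of the promoter lies the SLAC1 coding sequence, followed on the same strand by EGFP and then two short segments annotated as fragments of a composite TEV-cleavage/6xHis tag. The catalogue entry lists only a C-terminal His tag, so the EGFP and the apparent protease-site element are seen in the feature table but not described in the repository fields. Whether they are all in frame as one fusion is not stated, although the layout suggests a SLAC1-EGFP-His fusion. Such an arrangement is commonly used with membrane proteins to follow expression and behaviour by fluorescence and to purify the product by metal-affinity chromatography. The stated purpose is simply protein expression in yeast.
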