Addgene plasmid #117100: SLAC1-FL
Purpose: protein expression in yeast
Depositing lab: Geoffrey Chang. Depositing organization: University of California, San Diego (UCSD).
Backbone
  Vector backbone: pPICZc
  Vector type: Yeast Expression
Growth in bacteria
  Bacterial resistance: Bleocin (Zeocin), 50 μg/mL
  Growth temperature: 37°C
  Growth strain: DH5alpha
  Copy number: High Copy
Gene/Insert
  Gene/Insert name: SLAC1-FL (alt name: >sp|Q9LD83|SLAC1_ARATH Guard cell S-type anion channel SLAC1 OS=Arabidopsis thaliana OX=3702 GN=SLAC1 PE=1 SV=1)
  Species: A. thaliana (mustard weed)
  Promoter: AOX
  Tag / fusion protein: His (C terminal on insert)
  Cloning method: Unknown
  Sequencing primers: 5′ GACTGGTTCCAATTGACAAGC; 3′ GCAAATGGCATTCTGACATCC
Terms and licenses: Academic/Nonprofit Terms; Industry Terms: Not Available to Industry
How to cite: SLAC1-FL was a gift from Geoffrey Chang (Addgene plasmid # 117100 ; http://n2t.net/addgene:117100 ; RRID:Addgene_117100)
